>Addgene plasmid #62177 | pMuLE Lenti Dest IFP1.4 | addgene full sequence | sequence record 347594 | Addgene NGS Result
GGGTCTCTCTGGTTAGACCAGATCTGAGCCTGGGAGCTCTCTGGCTAACTAGGGAACCCACTGCTTAAGC
CTCAATAAAGCTTGCCTTGAGTGCTTCAAGTAGTGTGTGCCCGTCTGTTGTGTGACTCTGGTAACTAGAG
ATCCCTCAGACCCTTTTAGTCAGTGTGGAAAATCTCTAGCAGTGGCGCCCGAACAGGGACTTGAAAGCGA
AAGGGAAACCAGAGGAGCTCTCTCGACGCAGGACTCGGCTTGCTGAAGCGCGCACGGCAAGAGGCGAGGG
GCGGCGACTGGTGAGTACGCCAAAAATTTTGACTAGCGGAGGCTAGAAGGAGAGAGATGGGTGCGAGAGC
GTCAGTATTAAGCGGGGGAGAATTAGATCGCGATGGGAAAAAATTCGGTTAAGGCCAGGGGGAAAGAAAA
AATATAAATTAAAACATATAGTATGGGCAAGCAGGGAGCTAGAACGATTCGCAGTTAATCCTGGCCTGTT
AGAAACATCAGAAGGCTGTAGACAAATACTGGGACAGCTACAACCATCCCTTCAGACAGGATCAGAAGAA
CTTAGATCATTATATAATACAGTAGCAACCCTCTATTGTGTGCATCAAAGGATAGAGATAAAAGACACCA
AGGAAGCTTTAGACAAGATAGAGGAAGAGCAAAACAAAAGTAAGACCACCGCACAGCAAGCGGCCGCTGA
TCTTCAGACCTGGAGGAGGAGATATGAGGGACAATTGGAGAAGTGAATTATATAAATATAAAGTAGTAAA
AATTGAACCATTAGGAGTAGCACCCACCAAGGCAAAGAGAAGAGTGGTGCAGAGAGAAAAAAGAGCAGTG
GGAATAGGAGCTTTGTTCCTTGGGTTCTTGGGAGCAGCAGGAAGCACTATGGGCGCAGCGTCAATGACGC
TGACGGTACAGGCCAGACAATTATTGTCTGGTATAGTGCAGCAGCAGAACAATTTGCTGAGGGCTATTGA
GGCGCAACAGCATCTGTTGCAACTCACAGTCTGGGGCATCAAGCAGCTCCAGGCAAGAATCCTGGCTGTG
GAAAGATACCTAAAGGATCAACAGCTCCTGGGGATTTGGGGTTGCTCTGGAAAACTCATTTGCACCACTG
CTGTGCCTTGGAATGCTAGTTGGAGTAATAAATCTCTGGAACAGATTTGGAATCACACGACCTGGATGGA
GTGGGACAGAGAAATTAACAATTACACAAGCTTAATACACTCCTTAATTGAAGAATCGCAAAACCAGCAA
GAAAAGAATGAACAAGAATTATTGGAATTAGATAAATGGGCAAGTTTGTGGAATTGGTTTAACATAACAA
ATTGGCTGTGGTATATAAAATTATTCATAATGATAGTAGGAGGCTTGGTAGGTTTAAGAATAGTTTTTGC
TGTACTTTCTATAGTGAATAGAGTTAGGCAGGGATATTCACCATTATCGTTTCAGACCCACCTCCCAACC
CCGAGGGGACCCGACAGGCCCGAAGGAATAGAAGAAGAAGGTGGAGAGAGAGACAGAGACAGATCCATTC
GATTAGTGAACGGATCTCGACGGTATCGGTTAACTTTTAAAAGAAAAGGGGGGATTGGGGGGTACAGTGC
AGGGGAAAGAATAGTAGACATAATAGCAACAGACATACAAACTAAAGAATTACAAAAACAAATTACAAAA
TTCAAAATTTTATCGTCCAGTGTGGTGGAATTGAGTATTCCAGTGTGGTGGAATTCTGCAGATATCAACA
AGTTTGTACAAAAAAGCTGAACGAGAAACGTAAAATGATATAAATATCAATATATTAAATTAGATTTTGC
ATAAAAAACAGACTACATAATACTGTAAAACACAACATATCCAGTCACTATGGCGGCCGCATTAGGCACC
CCAGGCTTTACACTTTATGCTTCCGGCTCGTATAATGTGTGGATTTTGAGTTAGGATCCGTCGAGATTTT
CAGGAGCTAAGGAAGCTAAAATGGAGAAAAAAATCACTGGATATACCACCGTTGATATATCCCAATGGCA
TCGTAAAGAACATTTTGAGGCATTTCAGTCAGTTGCTCAATGTACCTATAACCAGACCGTTCAGCTGGAT
ATTACGGCCTTTTTAAAGACCGTAAAGAAAAATAAGCACAAGTTTTATCCGGCCTTTATTCACATTCTTG
CCCGCCTGATGAATGCTCATCCGGAATTCCGTATGGCAATGAAAGACGGTGAGCTGGTGATATGGGATAG
TGTTCACCCTTGTTACACCGTTTTCCATGAGCAAACTGAAACGTTTTCATCGCTCTGGAGTGAATACCAC
GACGATTTCCGGCAGTTTCTACACATATATTCGCAAGATGTGGCGTGTTACGGTGAAAACCTGGCCTATT
TCCCTAAAGGGTTTATTGAGAATATGTTTTTCGTCTCAGCCAATCCCTGGGTGAGTTTCACCAGTTTTGA
TTTAAACGTGGCCAATATGGACAACTTCTTCGCCCCCGTTTTCACCATGGGCAAATATTATACGCAAGGC
GACAAGGTGCTGATGCCGCTGGCGATTCAGGTTCATCATGCCGTTTGTGATGGCTTCCATGTCGGCAGAA
TGCTTAATGAATTACAACAGTACTGCGATGAGTGGCAGGGCGGGGCGTAAAGATCTGGATCCGGCTTACT
AAAAGCCAGATAACAGTATGCGTATTTGCGCGCTGATTTTTGCGGTATAAGAATATATACTGATATGTAT
ACCCGAAGTATGTCAAAAAGAGGTATGCTATGAAGCAGCGTATTACAGTGACAGTTGACAGCGACAGCTA
TCAGTTGCTCAAGGCATATATGATGTCAATATCTCCGGTCTGGTAAGCACAACCATGCAGAATGAAGCCC
GTCGTCTGCGTGCCGAACGCTGGAAAGCGGAAAATCAGGAAGGGATGGCTGAGGTCGCCCGGTTTATTGA
AATGAACGGCTCTTTTGCTGACGAGAACAGGGGCTGGTGAAATGCAGTTTAAGGTTTACACCTATAAAAG
AGAGAGCCGTTATCGTCTGTTTGTGGATGTACAGAGTGATATTATTGACACGCCCGGGCGACGGATGGTG
ATCCCCCTGGCCAGTGCACGTCTGCTGTCAGATAAAGTCTCCCGTGAACTTTACCCGGTGGTGCATATCG
GGGATGAAAGCTGGCGCATGATGACCACCGATATGGCCAGTGTGCCGGTCTCCGTTATCGGGGAAGAAGT
GGCTGATCTCAGCCACCGCGAAAATGACATCAAAAACGCCATTAACCTGATGTTCTGGGGAATATAAATG
TCAGGCTCCCTTATACACAGCCAGTCTGCAGGTCGACCATAGTGACTGGATATGTTGTGTTTTACAGTAT
TATGTAGTCTGTTTTTTATGCAAAATCTAATTTAATATATTGATATTTATATCATTTTACGTTTCTCGTT
CAGCTTTCTTGTACAAAGTGGTTGATATCCAGCACAGTGGCGGCCGCTCGACAATCAACCTCTGGATTAC
AAAATTTGTGAAAGATTGACTGGTATTCTTAACTATGTTGCTCCTTTTACGCTATGTGGATACGCTGCTT
TAATGCCTTTGTATCATGCTATTGCTTCCCGTATGGCTTTCATTTTCTCCTCCTTGTATAAATCCTGGTT
GCTGTCTCTTTATGAGGAGTTGTGGCCCGTTGTCAGGCAACGTGGCGTGGTGTGCACTGTGTTTGCTGAC
GCAACCCCCACTGGTTGGGGCATTGCCACCACCTGTCAGCTCCTTTCCGGGACTTTCGCTTTCCCCCTCC
CTATTGCCACGGCGGAACTCATCGCCGCCTGCCTTGCCCGCTGCTGGACAGGGGCTCGGCTGTTGGGCAC
TGACAATTCCGTGGTGTTGTCGGGGAAGCTGACGTCCTTTCCATGGCTGCTCGCCTGTGTTGCCACCTGG
ATTCTGCGCGGGACGTCCTTCTGCTACGTCCCTTCGGCCCTCAATCCAGCGGACCTTCCTTCCCGCGGCC
TGCTGCCGGCTCTGCGGCCTCTTCCGCGTCTTCGCCTTCGCCCTCAGACGAGTCGGATCTCCCTTTGGGC
CGCCTCCCCGCCTGGAATTCTACCGGGTAGGGGAGGCGCTTTTCCCAAGGCAGTCTGGAGCATGCGCTTT
AGCAGCCCCGCTGGGCACTTGGCGCTACACAAGTGGCCTCTGGCCTCGCACACATTCCACATCCACCGGT
AGGCGCCAACCGGCTCCGTTCTTTGGTGGCCCCTTCGCGCCACCTTCTACTCCTCCCCTAGTCAGGAAGT
TCCCCCCCGCCCCGCAGCTCGCGTCGTGCAGGACGTGACAAATGGAAGTAGCACGTCTCACTAGTCTCGT
GCAGATGGACAGCACCGCTGAGCAATGGAAGCGGGTAGGCCTTTGGGGCAGCGGCCAATAGCAGCTTTGC
TCCTTCGCTTTCTGGGCTCAGAGGCTGGGAAGGGGTGGGTCCGGGGGCGGGCTCAGGGGCGGGCTCAGGG
GCGGGGCGGGCGCCCGAAGGTCCTCCGGAGGCCCGGCATTCTGCACGCTTCAAAAGCGCACGTCTGCCGC
GCTGTTCTCCTCTTCCTCATCTCCGGGCCTTTCGACCTGCAGCCCAAGCTTACCACACTCCTGCATCTTA
AGCTTGCCACCATGGCTCGGGACCCTCTGCCATTCTTTCCACCTCTGTACCTGGGCGGCCCTGAGATTAC
AACCGAGAACTGCGAGAGAGAGCCTATCCACATTCCTGGGTCCATCCAGCCACACGGGGCTCTGCTCACA
GCTGACGGCCACTCCGGAGAGGTGCTCCAAGTGTCCCTGAATGCCGCTACCTTCCTGGGCCAGGAGCCTA
CTGTGCTGCGGGGGCAGACCCTGGCTGCCCTGCTCCCCGAGCAGTGGCCAGCCCTGCAGGCAGCCCTGCC
CCCAGGATGTCCAGATGCCCTCCAATACAGGGCCACCCTCGACTGGCCAGCTGCTGGGCACCTCAGCCTG
ACTGTGCATCGGGTGGCTGAACTCCTGATCCTGGAGTTCGAACCTACCGAGGCCTGGGACAGCATTGGCC
CTCACGCCCTGAGGAACGCCATGTTTGCTCTGGAAAGCGCTCCAAACCTGCGGGCTCTGGCCGAAGTCGC
AACACAAACTGTGAGAGAACTGACTGGCTTCGATCGGGTGATGCTGTACAAATTTGCCCCTGACGCCACT
GGAGAGATGATTGCTGAGGCCAGACGGGAGGGCATGCAGGCTTTTCTGGGCCACAGGTTTCCCGCATCCC
ACACCCCTGCACAAGCTAGGGCCCTCTACACAAGACACCTGCTCCGGCTGACCGCAGACACCAGGGCTGC
AGCAGTGCCCCTCGACCCCGTGCTGAATCCCCAGACAAATGCTCCTACACCTCTGGGCGGAGCTGTCCTC
AGAGCTACATCCCCAATGCACATGCAGTACCTGAGGAATATGGGAGTGGGCTCCTCCCTGAGCGTCAGCG
TCGTGGTCGGCGGCCAGCTGTGGGGACTGATTGTCTGCCACCATCAGACACCCTACGTGCTGCCACCAGA
TCTGCGGACCACCCTGGAGGAGCTGGGGAGAAAGCTGTCCGGGCAGGTGCAGAGGAAAGAAGCCGGAATG
GACGAGCTGTATAAATGACTCGAGGACGCGTATGCATCTCGAGGGCCCGGTACCTTTAAGACCAATGACT
TACAAGGCAGCTGTAGATCTTAGCCACTTTTTAAAAGAAAAGGGGGGACTGGAAGGGCTAGCTCACTCCC
AACGAAGACAAGATCTGCTTTTTGCTTGTACTGGGTCTCTCTGGTTAGACCAGATCTGAGCCTGGGAGCT
CTCTGGCTAACTAGGGAACCCACTGCTTAAGCCTCAATAAAGCTTGCCTTGAGTGCTTCAAGTAGTGTGT
GCCCGTCTGTTGTGTGACTCTGGTAACTAGAGATCCCTCAGACCCTTTTAGTCAGTGTGGAAAATCTCTA
GCAGTAGTAGTTCATGTCATCTTATTATTCAGTATTTATAACTTGCAAAGAAATGAATATCAGAGAGTGA
GAGGAACTTGTTTATTGCAGCTTATAATGGTTACAAATAAAGCAATAGCATCACAAATTTCACAAATAAA
GCATTTTTTTCACTGCATTCTAGTTGTGGTTTGTCCAAACTCATCAATGTATCTTATCATGTCTGGCTCT
AGCTATCCCGCCCCTAACTCCGCCCATCCCGCCCCTAACTCCGCCCAGTTCCGCCCATTCTCCGCCCCAT
GGCTGACTAATTTTTTTTATTTATGCAGAGGCCGAGGCCGCCTCGGCCTCTGAGCTATTCCAGAAGTAGT
GAGGAGGCTTTTTTGGAGGCCTAGGGACGTACCCAATTCGCCCTATAGTGAGTCGTATTACGCGCGCTCA
CTGGCCGTCGTTTTACAACGTCGTGACTGGGAAAACCCTGGCGTTACCCAACTTAATCGCCTTGCAGCAC
ATCCCCCTTTCGCCAGCTGGCGTAATAGCGAAGAGGCCCGCACCGATCGCCCTTCCCAACAGTTGCGCAG
CCTGAATGGCGAATGGG
[124 nt withheld, positions 6528-6651]
C
[91 nt withheld, positions 6653-6743]
A
[49 nt withheld, positions 6745-6793]
CCTTTGACGTTGGAGTCCACGTTCTTT
[37 nt withheld, positions 6821-6857]
ACCCTATCTCGGTCTATTCTTTTGATTTATAAGGGATTTTGCCGATTTCGGCCTATTGGTTAAAAAATGA
GCTGATTTAACAAAAATTTAACGCGAATTTTAACAAAATATTAACGCTTACAATTTAGGTGGCACTTTTC
GGGGAAATGTGCGCGGAACCCCTATTTGTTTATTTTTCTAAATACATTCAAATATGTATCCGCTCATGAG
ACAATAACCCTGATAAATGCTTCAATAATATTGAAAAAGGAAGAGTATGAGTATTCAACATTTCCGTGTC
GCCCTTATTCCCTTTTTTGCGGCATTTTGCCTTCCTGTTTTTGCTCACCCAGAAACGCTGGTGAAAGTAA
AAGATGCTGAAGATCAGTTGGGTGCACGAGTGGGTTACATCGAACTGGATCTCAACAGCGGTAAGATCCT
TGAGAGTTTTCGCCCCGAAGAACGTTTTCCAATGATGAGCACTTTTAAAGTTCTGCTATGTGGCGCGGTA
TTATCCCGTATTGACGCCGGGCAAGAGCAACTCGGTCGCCGCATACACTATTCTCAGAATGACTTGGTTG
AGTACTCACCAGTCACAGAAAAGCATCTTACGGATGGCATGACAGTAAGAGAATTATGCAGTGCTGCCAT
AACCATGAGTGATAACACTGCGGCCAACTTACTTCTGACAACGATCGGAGGACCGAAGGAGCTAACCGCT
TTTTTGCACAACATGGGGGATCATGTAACTCGCCTTGATCGTTGGGAACCGGAGCTGAATGAAGCCATAC
CAAACGACGAGCGTGACACCACGATGCCTGTAGCAATGGCAACAACGTTGCGCAAACTATTAACTGGCGA
ACTACTTACTCTAGCTTCCCGGCAACAATTAATAGACTGGATGGAGGCGGATAAAGTTGCAGGACCACTT
CTGCGCTCGGCCCTTCCGGCTGGCTGGTTTATTGCTGATAAATCTGGAGCCGGTGAGCGTGGGTCTCGCG
GTATCATTGCAGCACTGGGGCCAGATGGTAAGCCCTCCCGTATCGTAGTTATCTACACGACGGGGAGTCA
GGCAACTATGGATGAACGAAATAGACAGATCGCTGAGATAGGTGCCTCACTGATTAAGCATTGGTAACTG
TCAGACCAAGTTTACTCATATATACTTTAGATTGATTTAAAACTTCATTTTTAATTTAAAAGGATCTAGG
TGAAGATCCTTTTTGATAATCTCATGACCAAAATCCCTTAACGTGAGTTTTCGTTCCACTGAGCGTCAGA
CCCCGTAGAAAAGATCAAAGGATCTTCTTGAGATCCTTTTTTTCTGCGCGTAATCTGCTGCTTGCAAACA
AAAAAACCACCGCTACCAGCGGTGGTTTGTTTGCCGGATCAAGAGCTACCAACTCTTTTTCCGAAGGTAA
CTGGCTTCAGCAGAGCGCAGATACCAAATACTGTTCTTCTAGTGTAGCCGTAGTTAGGCCACCACTTCAA
GAACTCTGTAGCACCGCCTACATACCTCGCTCTGCTAATCCTGTTACCAGTGGCTGCTGCCAGTGGCGAT
AAGTCGTGTCTTACCGGGTTGGACTCAAGACGATAGTTACCGGATAAGGCGCAGCGGTCGGGCTGAACGG
GGGGTTCGTGCACACAGCCCAGCTTGGAGCGAACGACCTACACCGAACTGAGATACCTACAGCGTGAGCT
ATGAGAAAGCGCCACGCTTCCCGAAGGGAGAAAGGCGGACAGGTATCCGGTAAGCGGCAGGGTCGGAACA
GGAGAGCGCACGAGGGAGCTTCCAGGGGGAAACGCCTGGTATCTTTATAGTCCTGTCGGGTTTCGCCACC
TCTGACTTGAGCGTCGATTTTTGTGATGCTCGTCAGGGGGGCGGAGCCTATGGAAAAACGCCAGCAACGC
GGCCTTTTTACGGTTCCTGGCCTTTTGCTGGCCTTTTGCTCACATGTTCTTTCCTGCGTTATCCCCTGAT
TCTGTGGATAACCGTATTACCGCCTTTGAGTGAGCTGATACCGCTCGCCGCAGCCGAACGACCGAGCGCA
GCGAGTCAGTGAGCGAGGAAGCGGAAGAGCGCCCAATACGCAAACCGCCTCTCCCCGCGCGTTGGCCGAT
TCATTAATGCAGCTGGCACGACAGGTTTCCCGACTGGAAAGCGGGCAGTGAGCGCAACGCAATTAATGTG
AGTTAGCTCACTCATTAGGCACCCCAGGCTTTACACTTTATGCTTCCGGCTCGTATGTTGTGTGGAATTG
TGAGCGGATAACAATTTCACACAGGAAACAGCTATGACCATGATTACGCCAAGCGCGCAATTAACCCTCA
CTAAAGGGAACAAAAGCTGGAGCTGCAAGCTTAATGTAGTCTTATGCAATACTCTTGTAGTCTTGCAACA
TGGTAACGATGAGTTAGCAACATGCCTTACAAGGAGAGAAAAAGCACCGTGCATGCCGATTGGTGGAAGT
AAGGTGGTACGATCGTGCCTTATTAGGAAGGCAACAGACGGGTCTGACATGGATTGGACGAACCACTGAA
TTGCCGCATTGCAGAGATATTGTATTTAAGTGCCTAGCTCGATACATAAAC
Features (pLannotate 1.2.2; 32 found; start..end, strand, type, name):
      1..181     +  LTR            5' LTR (truncated): truncated 5' long terminal repeat (LTR) from HIV-1
    228..353     +  misc_feature   HIV-1 Ψ: packaging signal of human immunodeficiency virus type 1
    337..700     +  CDS            HIV-1 gag (fragment): gag protein from human immunodeficiency virus 1; gag
    846..1079    +  misc_feature   RRE: The Rev response element (RRE) of HIV-1 allows for Rev-dependent mRNA export from the nucleus to the cytoplasm.
   1456..1556    +  CDS            Rev (fragment): human immunodeficiency virus 1 (HIV-1) Rev protein; rev; enhances nuclear export of unspliced and incompletely spliced viral mRNAs
   1575..1691    +  misc_feature   cPPT/CTS: central polypurine tract and central termination sequence of HIV-1
   1748..1872    +  protein_bind   attR1: mutant version of attR; recombination site for the Gateway® LR reaction LR Clonase™
   1897..1927    +  promoter       lac UV5 promoter: E. coli lac promoter with an "up" mutation
   1951..1980    +  promoter       cat promoter (fragment): promoter of the E. coli cat gene encoding chloramphenicol acetyltransferase
   1981..2640    +  CDS            CmR: chloramphenicol acetyltransferase; cat; confers resistance to chloramphenicol
   2819..2977    +  CDS            ccdA (fragment): CCDA_ECO57 - Also known as H, letA. Experimental evidence at protein level: Swiss-Prot protein existence level 1. Antitoxin component of a type II toxin-antitoxin (TA) system which inhibits the post-segregational killing (PSK) of plasmid-free cells, also referred to as a plasmid addiction system. Binds to and blocks the activity of CcdB; will also remove bound CcdB protein from the CcdB-GyrA complex by forming a CcdA-CcdB complex, a process termed rejuvenation. Functions as a transcriptional corepressor for the ccdAB operon, repression also requires CcdB (By similarity). From Escherichia coli
   2982..3284    +  CDS            ccdB: CCDB_ECOLI - Also known as G, letB, letD. Experimental evidence at protein level: Swiss-Prot protein existence level 1. Toxic component of a type II toxin-antitoxin (TA) system, functioning in plasmid maintainence. Responsible for the post- segregational killing (PSK) of plasmid-free cells, also referred to as a plasmid addiction system. Half-life of over 2 hours. Cell killing by CcdB is accompanied by filamentation, defects in chromosome and plasmid segregation, defects in cell division, formation of anucleate cells, decreased DNA synthesis and plasmid loss. Interferes with the activity of DN
   3328..3452    -  protein_bind   attR2: mutant version of attR; recombination site for the Gateway® LR reaction LR Clonase™
   3483..4071    +  misc_feature   WPRE: woodchuck hepatitis virus posttranscriptional regulatory element
   4085..4584    +  promoter       PGK promoter: mouse phosphoglycerate kinase 1 promoter
   4632..5618    +  CDS            IFP1.4: bacteriophytochrome-based monomeric infrared fluorescent protein (Shu et al., 2009)
   5650..5787    +  CDS            nef (fragment): NEF_HV1LA - Experimental evidence at protein level: Swiss-Prot protein existence level 1. Extracellular Nef protein targets CD4(+) T-lymphocytes for apoptosis by interacting with CXCR4 surface receptors. From Human immunodeficiency virus type 1 group M subtype B (isolate Lai) (HIV-1).
   5773..5953    +  LTR            5' LTR (truncated): truncated 5' long terminal repeat (LTR) from HIV-1
   6025..6146    +  polyA_signal   SV40 poly(A) signal: SV40 polyadenylation signal
   6186..6321    +  rep_origin     SV40 ori: SV40 origin of replication
   6342..6360    -  promoter       T7 promoter: promoter for bacteriophage T7 RNA polymerase
   6368..6523    +  CDS            lacZα (fragment): LacZα fragment of β-galactosidase; lacZ fragment
   6528..6956    +  rep_origin     f1 ori (sequence partly withheld): f1 bacteriophage origin of replication; arrow indicates direction of (+) strand synthesis
   7009..7113    +  promoter       AmpR promoter: bla
   7114..7974    +  CDS            AmpR: β-lactamase; bla; confers resistance to ampicillin, carbenicillin, and related antibiotics
   8145..8733    +  rep_origin     ori: high-copy-number ColE1/pMB1/pBR322/pUC origin of replication
   8916..9008    +  CDS            lacI (fragment): lac repressor; lacI; The lac repressor binds to the lac operator to inhibit transcription in E. coli. This inhibition can be relieved by adding lactose or isopropyl-β-D-thiogalactopyranoside (IPTG).
   9021..9042    +  protein_bind   CAP binding site: CAP binding activates transcription in the presence of cAMP. E. coli catabolite activator protein
   9057..9087    +  promoter       lac promoter: promoter for the E. coli lac operon
   9095..9111    +  protein_bind   lac operator: The lac repressor binds to the lac operator to inhibit transcription in E. coli. This inhibition can be relieved by adding lactose or isopropyl-β-D-thiogalactopyranoside (IPTG). lac repressor encoded by lacI
   9156..9174    +  promoter       T3 promoter: promoter for bacteriophage T3 RNA polymerase
   9202..9428    +  promoter       RSV promoter: Rous sarcoma virus enhancer/promoter
