>Addgene plasmid #62177 | pMuLE Lenti Dest IFP1.4 | analyzer sequence | sequence record 101461
CGCGTATGCATCTCGAGGGCCCGGTACCTTTAAGACCAATGACTTACAAGGCAGCTGTAGATCTTAGCCA
CTTTTTAAAAGAAAAGGGGGGACTGGAAGGGCTAGCTCACTCCCAACGAAGACAAGATCTGCTTTTTGCT
TGTACTGGGTCTCTCTGGTTAGACCAGATCTGAGCCTGGGAGCTCTCTGGCTAACTAGGGAACCCACTGC
TTAAGCCTCAATAAAGCTTGCCTTGAGTGCTTCAAGTAGTGTGTGCCCGTCTGTTGTGTGACTCTGGTAA
CTAGAGATCCCTCAGACCCTTTTAGTCAGTGTGGAAAATCTCTAGCAGTAGTAGTTCATGTCATCTTATT
ATTCAGTATTTATAACTTGCAAAGAAATGAATATCAGAGAGTGAGAGGAACTTGTTTATTGCAGCTTATA
ATGGTTACAAATAAAGCAATAGCATCACAAATTTCACAAATAAAGCATTTTTTTCACTGCATTCTAGTTG
TGGTTTGTCCAAACTCATCAATGTATCTTATCATGTCTGGCTCTAGCTATCCCGCCCCTAACTCCGCCCA
GTTCCGCCCATTCTCCGCCCCATGGCTGACTAATTTTTTTTATTTATGCAGAGGCCGAGGCCGCCTCGGC
CTCTGAGCTATTCCAGAAGTAGTGAGGAGGCTTTTTTGGAGGCCTAGGCTTTTGCGTCGAGACGTACCCA
ATTCGCCCTATAGTGAGTCGTATTACGCGCGCTCACTGGCCGTCGTTTTACAACGTCGTGACTGGGAAAA
CCCTGGCGTTACCCAACTTAATCGCCTTGCAGCACATCCCCCTTTCGCCAGCTGGCGTAATAGCGAAGAG
GCCCGCACCGATCGCCCTTCCCAACAGTTGCGCAGCCTGAATGGCGAATGGCGCG
[124 nt withheld, positions 896-1019]
C
[91 nt withheld, positions 1021-1111]
A
[49 nt withheld, positions 1113-1161]
CCTTTGACGTTGGAGTCCACGTTCTTT
[37 nt withheld, positions 1189-1225]
ACCCTATCTCGGTCTATTCTTTTGATTTATAAGGGATTTTGCCGATTTCGGCCTATTGGTTAAAAAATGA
GCTGATTTAACAAAAATTTAACGCGAATTTTAACAAAATATTAACGTTTACAATTTCCCAGGTGGCACTT
TTCGGGGAAATGTGCGCGGAACCCCTATTTGTTTATTTTTCTAAATACATTCAAATATGTATCCGCTCAT
GAGACAATAACCCTGATAAATGCTTCAATAATATTGAAAAAGGAAGAGTATGAGTATTCAACATTTCCGT
GTCGCCCTTATTCCCTTTTTTGCGGCATTTTGCCTTCCTGTTTTTGCTCACCCAGAAACGCTGGTGAAAG
TAAAAGATGCTGAAGATCAGTTGGGTGCACGAGTGGGTTACATCGAACTGGATCTCAACAGCGGTAAGAT
CCTTGAGAGTTTTCGCCCCGAAGAACGTTTTCCAATGATGAGCACTTTTAAAGTTCTGCTATGTGGCGCG
GTATTATCCCGTATTGACGCCGGGCAAGAGCAACTCGGTCGCCGCATACACTATTCTCAGAATGACTTGG
TTGAGTACTCACCAGTCACAGAAAAGCATCTTACGGATGGCATGACAGTAAGAGAATTATGCAGTGCTGC
CATAACCATGAGTGATAACACTGCGGCCAACTTACTTCTGACAACGATCGGAGGACCGAAGGAGCTAACC
GCTTTTTTGCACAACATGGGGGATCATGTAACTCGCCTTGATCGTTGGGAACCGGAGCTGAATGAAGCCA
TACCAAACGACGAGCGTGACACCACGATGCCTGTAGCAATGGCAACAACGTTGCGCAAACTATTAACTGG
CGAACTACTTACTCTAGCTTCCCGGCAACAATTAATAGACTGGATGGAGGCGGATAAAGTTGCAGGACCA
CTTCTGCGCTCGGCCCTTCCGGCTGGCTGGTTTATTGCTGATAAATCTGGAGCCGGTGAGCGTGGGTCTC
GCGGTATCATTGCAGCACTGGGGCCAGATGGTAAGCCCTCCCGTATCGTAGTTATCTACACGACGGGGAG
TCAGGCAACTATGGATGAACGAAATAGACAGATCGCTGAGATAGGTGCCTCACTGATTAAGCATTGGTAA
CTGTCAGACCAAGTTTACTCATATATACTTTAGATTGATTTAAAACTTCATTTTTAATTTAAAAGGATCT
AGGTGAAGATCCTTTTTGATAATCTCATGACCAAAATCCCTTAACGTGAGTTTTCGTTCCACTGAGCGTC
AGACCCCGTAGAAAAGATCAAAGGATCTTCTTGAGATCCTTTTTTTCTGCGCGTAATCTGCTGCTTGCAA
ACAAAAAAACCACCGCTACCAGCGGTGGTTTGTTTGCCGGATCAAGAGCTACCAACTCTTTTTCCGAAGG
TAACTGGCTTCAGCAGAGCGCAGATACCAAATACTGTCCTTCTAGTGTAGCCGTAGTTAGGCCACCACTT
CAAGAACTCTGTAGCACCGCCTACATACCTCGCTCTGCTAATCCTGTTACCAGTGGCTGCTGCCAGTGGC
GATAAGTCGTGTCTTACCGGGTTGGACTCAAGACGATAGTTACCGGATAAGGCGCAGCGGTCGGGCTGAA
CGGGGGGTTCGTGCACACAGCCCAGCTTGGAGCGAACGACCTACACCGAACTGAGATACCTACAGCGTGA
GCTATGAGAAAGCGCCACGCTTCCCGAAGGGAGAAAGGCGGACAGGTATCCGGTAAGCGGCAGGGTCGGA
ACAGGAGAGCGCACGAGGGAGCTTCCAGGGGGAAACGCCTGGTATCTTTATAGTCCTGTCGGGTTTCGCC
ACCTCTGACTTGAGCGTCGATTTTTGTGATGCTCGTCAGGGGGGCGGAGCCTATGGAAAAACGCCAGCAA
CGCGGCCTTTTTACGGTTCCTGGCCTTTTGCTGGCCTTTTGCTCACATGTTCTTTCCTGCGTTATCCCCT
GATTCTGTGGATAACCGTATTACCGCCTTTGAGTGAGCTGATACCGCTCGCCGCAGCCGAACGACCGAGC
GCAGCGAGTCAGTGAGCGAGGAAGCGGAAGAGCGCCCAATACGCAAACCGCCTCTCCCCGCGCGTTGGCC
GATTCATTAATGCAGCTGGCACGACAGGTTTCCCGACTGGAAAGCGGGCAGTGAGCGCAACGCAATTAAT
GTGAGTTAGCTCACTCATTAGGCACCCCAGGCTTTACACTTTATGCTTCCGGCTCGTATGTTGTGTGGAA
TTGTGAGCGGATAACAATTTCACACAGGAAACAGCTATGACCATGATTACGCCAAGCGCGCAATTAACCC
TCACTAAAGGGAACAAAAGCTGGAGCTGCAAGCTTAATGTAGTCTTATGCAATACTCTTGTAGTCTTGCA
ACATGGTAACGATGAGTTAGCAACATGCCTTACAAGGAGAGAAAAAGCACCGTGCATGCCGATTGGTGGA
AGTAAGGTGGTACGATCGTGCCTTATTAGGAAGGCAACAGACGGGTCTGACATGGATTGGACGAACCACT
GAATTGCCGCATTGCAGAGATATTGTATTTAAGTGCCTAGCTCGATACAATAAACGGGTCTCTCTGGTTA
GACCAGATCTGAGCCTGGGAGCTCTCTGGCTAACTAGGGAACCCACTGCTTAAGCCTCAATAAAGCTTGC
CTTGAGTGCTTCAAGTAGTGTGTGCCCGTCTGTTGTGTGACTCTGGTAACTAGAGATCCCTCAGACCCTT
TTAGTCAGTGTGGAAAATCTCTAGCAGTGGCGCCCGAACAGGGACCTGAAAGCGAAAGGGAAACCAGAGC
TCTCTCGACGCAGGACTCGGCTTGCTGAAGCGCGCACGGCAAGAGGCGAGGGGCGGCGACTGGTGAGTAC
GCCAAAAATTTTGACTAGCGGAGGCTAGAAGGAGAGAGATGGGTGCGAGAGCGTCAGTATTAAGCGGGGG
AGAATTAGATCGCGATGGGAAAAAATTCGGTTAAGGCCAGGGGGAAAGAAAAAATATAAATTAAAACATA
TAGTATGGGCAAGCAGGGAGCTAGAACGATTCGCAGTTAATCCTGGCCTGTTAGAAACATCAGAAGGCTG
TAGACAAATACTGGGACAGCTACAACCATCCCTTCAGACAGGATCAGAAGAACTTAGATCATTATATAAT
ACAGTAGCAACCCTCTATTGTGTGCATCAAAGGATAGAGATAAAAGACACCAAGGAAGCTTTAGACAAGA
TAGAGGAAGAGCAAAACAAAAGTAAGACCACCGCACAGCAAGCGGCCGCTGATCTTCAGACCTGGAGGAG
GAGATATGAGGGACAATTGGAGAAGTGAATTATATAAATATAAAGTAGTAAAAATTGAACCATTAGGAGT
AGCACCCACCAAGGCAAAGAGAAGAGTGGTGCAGAGAGAAAAAAGAGCAGTGGGAATAGGAGCTTTGTTC
CTTGGGTTCTTGGGAGCAGCAGGAAGCACTATGGGCGCAGCCTCAATGACGCTGACGGTACAGGCCAGAC
AATTATTGTCTGGTATAGTGCAGCAGCAGAACAATTTGCTGAGGGCTATTGAGGCGCAACAGCATCTGTT
GCAACTCACAGTCTGGGGCATCAAGCAGCTCCAGGCAAGAATCCTGGCTGTGGAAAGATACCTAAAGGAT
CAACAGCTCCTGGGGATTTGGGGTTGCTCTGGAAAACTCATTTGCACCACTGCTGTGCCTTGGAATGCTA
GTTGGAGTAATAAATCTCTGGAACAGATTGGAATCACACGACCTGGATGGAGTGGGACAGAGAAATTAAC
AATTACACAAGCTTAATACACTCCTTAATTGAAGAATCGCAAAACCAGCAAGAAAAGAATGAACAAGAAT
TATTGGAATTAGATAAATGGGCAAGTTTGTGGAATTGGTTTAACATAACAAATTGGCTGTGGTATATAAA
ATTATTCATAATGATAGTAGGAGGCTTGGTAGGTTTAAGAATAGTTTTTGCTGTACTTTCTATAGTGAAT
AGAGTTAGGCAGGGATATTCACCATTATCGTTTCAGACCCACCTCCCAACCCCGAGGGGACCCGACAGGC
CCGAAGGAATAGAAGAAGAAGGTGGAGAGAGAGACAGAGACAGATCCATTCGATTAGTGAACGGATCTCG
ACGGTTAACTTTTAAAAGAAAAGGGGGGATTGGGGGGTACAGTGCAGGGGAAAGAATAGTAGACATAATA
GCAACAGACATACAAACTAAAGAATTACAAAAACAAATTACAAAAATTCAAAATTTTATTCCAGTGTGGT
GGAATTGAGTATTCCAGTGTGGTGGAATTCTGCAGATATCAACAAGTTTGTACAAAAAAGCTGAACGAGA
AACGTAAAATGATATAAATATCAATATATTAAATTAGATTTTGCATAAAAAACAGACTACATAATACTGT
AAAACACAACATATCCAGTCACTATGGCGGCCGCATTAGGCACCCCAGGCTTTACACTTTATGCTTCCGG
CTCGTATAATGTGTGGATTTTGAGTTAGGATCCGGCGAGATTTTCAGGAGCTAAGGAAGCTAAAATGGAG
AAAAAAATCACTGGATATACCACCGTTGATATATCCCAATGGCATCGTAAAGAACATTTTGAGGCATTTC
AGTCAGTTGCTCAATGTACCTATAACCAGACCGTTCAGCTGGATATTACGGCCTTTTTAAAGACCGTAAA
GAAAAATAAGCACAAGTTTTATCCGGCCTTTATTCACATTCTTGCCCGCCTGATGAATGCTCATCCGGAA
TTCCGTATGGCAATGAAAGACGGTGAGCTGGTGATATGGGATAGTGTTCACCCTTGTTACACCGTTTTCC
ATGAGCAAACTGAAACGTTTTCATCGCTCTGGAGTGAATACCACGACGATTTCCGGCAGTTTCTACACAT
ATATTCGCAAGATGTGGCGTGTTACGGTGAAAACCTGGCCTATTTCCCTAAAGGGTTTATTGAGAATATG
TTTTTCGTCTCAGCCAATCCCTGGGTGAGTTTCACCAGTTTTGATTTAAACGTGGCCAATATGGACAACT
TCTTCGCCCCCGTTTTCACCATGGGCAAATATTATACGCAAGGCGACAAGGTGCTGATGCCGCTGGCGAT
TCAGGTTCATCATGCCGTCTGTGATGGCTTCCATGTCGGCAGAATGCTTAATGAATTACAACAGTACTGC
GATGAGTGGCAGGGCGGGGCGTAAAGATCTGGATCCGGCTTACTAAAAGCCAGATAACAGTATGCGTATT
TGCGCGCTGATTTTTGCGGTATAAGAATATATACTGATATGTATACCCGAAGTATGTCAAAAAGAGGTGT
GCTATGAAGCAGCGTATTACAGTGACAGTTGACAGCGACAGCTATCAGTTGCTCAAGGCATATATGATGT
CAATATCTCCGGTCTGGTAAGCACAACCATGCAGAATGAAGCCCGTCGTCTGCGTGCCGAACGCTGGAAA
GCGGAAAATCAGGAAGGGATGGCTGAGGTCGCCCGGTTTATTGAAATGAACGGCTCTTTTGCTGACGAGA
ACAGGGACTGGTGAAATGCAGTTTAAGGTTTACACCTATAAAAGAGAGAGCCGTTATCGTCTGTTTGTGG
ATGTACAGAGTGATATTATTGACACGCCCGGGCGACGGATGGTGATCCCCCTGGCCAGTGCACGTCTGCT
GTCAGATAAAGTCTCCCGTGAACTTTACCCGGTGGTGCATATCGGGGATGAAAGCTGGCGCATGATGACC
ACCGATATGGCCAGTGTGCCGGTCTCCGTTATCGGGGAAGAAGTGGCTGATCTCAGCCACCGCGAAAATG
ACATCAAAAACGCCATTAACCTGATGTTCTGGGGAATATAAATGTCAGGCTCCGTTATACACAGCCAGTC
TGCAGGTCGACCATAGTGACTGGATATGTTGTGTTTTACAGTATTATGTAGTCTGTTTTTTATGCAAAAT
CTAATTTAATATATTGATATTTATATCATTTTACGTTTCTCGTTCAGCTTTCTTGTACAAAGTGGTTGAT
ATCCAGCACAGTGGCGGCCGCTCGACAATCAACCTCTGGATTACAAAATTTGTGAAAGATTGACTGGTAT
TCTTAACTATGTTGCTCCTTTTACGCTATGTGGATACGCTGCTTTAATGCCTTTGTATCATGCTATTGCT
TCCCGTATGGCTTTCATTTTCTCCTCCTTGTATAAATCCTGGTTGCTGTCTCTTTATGAGGAGTTGTGGC
CCGTTGTCAGGCAACGTGGCGTGGTGTGCACTGTGTTTGCTGACGCAACCCCCACTGGTTGGGGCATTGC
CACCACCTGTCAGCTCCTTTCCGGGACTTTCGCTTTCCCCCTCCCTATTGCCACGGCGGAACTCATCGCC
GCCTGCCTTGCCCGCTGCTGGACAGGGGCTCGGCTGTTGGGCACTGACAATTCCGTGGTGTTGTCGGGGA
AGCTGACGTCCTTTCCATGGCTGCTCGCCTGTGTTGCCACCTGGATTCTGCGCGGGACGTCCTTCTGCTA
CGTCCCTTCGGCCCTCAATCCAGCGGACCTTCCTTCCCGCGGCCTGCTGCCGGCTCTGCGGCCTCTTCCG
CGTCTTCGCCTTCGCCCTCAGACGAGTCGGATCTCCCTTTGGGCCGCCTCCCCGCCTGGAATTCTACCGG
GTAGGGGAGGCGCTTTTCCCAAGGCAGTCTGGAGCATGCGCTTTAGCAGCCCCGCTGGGCACTTGGCGCT
ACACAAGTGGCCTCTGGCCTCGCACACATTCCACATCCACCGGTAGGCGCCAACCGGCTCCGTTCTTTGG
TGGCCCCTTCGCGCCACCTTCTACTCCTCCCCTAGTCAGGAAGTTCCCCCCCGCCCCGCAGCTCGCGTCG
TGCAGGACGTGACAAATGGAAGTAGCACGTCTCACTAGTCTCGTGCAGATGGACAGCACCGCTGAGCAAT
GGAAGCGGGTAGGCCTTTGGGGCAGCGGCCAATAGCAGCTTTGCTCCTTCGCTTTCTGGGCTCAGAGGCT
GGGAAGGGGTGGGTCCGGGGGCGGGCTCAGGGGCGGGCTCAGGGGCGGGGCGGGCGCCCGAAGGTCCTCC
GGAGGCCCGGCATTCTGCACGCTTCAAAAGCGCACGTCTGCCGCGCTGTTCTCCTCTTCCTCATCTCCGG
GCCTTTCGACCTGCAGCCCAAGCTTACCACACTCCTGCATCTTAAGCTTGCCACCATGGCTCGGGACCCT
CTGCCATTCTTTCCACCTCTCCTGGGCGGCCCTGAGATTACAACCGAGAACTGCGAGAGAGAGCCTATCC
ACATTCCTGGGTCCATCCAGCCACACGGGGCTCTGCTCACAGCTGACGGCCACTCCGGAGAGGTGCTCCA
AGTGTCCCTGAATGCCGCTACCTTCCTGGGCCAGGAGCCTACTGTGCTGCGGGGGCAGACCCTGGCTGCC
CTGCTCCCCGAGCAGTGGCCAGCCCTGCAGGCAGCCCTGCCCCCAGGATGTCCAGATGCCCTCCAATACA
GGGCCACCCTCGACTGGCCAGCTGCTGGGCACCTCAGCCTGACTGTGCATCGGGTGGCTGAACTCCTGAT
CCTGGAGTTCGAACCTACCGAGGCCTGGGACAGCATTGGCCCTCACGCCCTGAGGAACGCCATGTTTGCT
CTGGAAAGCGCTCCAAACCTGCGGGCTCTGGCCGAAGTCGCAACACAAACTGTGAGAGAACTGACTGGCT
TCGATCGGGTGATGCTGTACAAATTTGCCCCTGACGCCACTGGAGAGATGATTGCTGAGGCCAGACGGGA
GGGCATGCAGGCTTTTCTGGGCCACAGGTTTCCCGCATCCCACACCCCTGCACAAGCTAGGGCCCTCTAC
ACAAGACACCTGCTCCGGCTGACCGCAGACACCAGGGCTGCAGCAGTGCCCCTCGACCCCGTGCTGAATC
CCCAGACAAATGCTCCTACACCTCTGGGCGGAGCTGTCCTCAGAGCTACATCCCCAATGCACATGCAGTA
CCTGAGGAATATGGGAGTGGGCTCCTCCCTGAGCGTCAGCGTCGTGGTCGGCGGCCAGCTGTGGGGACTG
ATTGTCTGCCACCATCAGACACCCTACGTGCTGCCACCAGATCTGCGGACCACCCTGGAGGAGCTGGGGA
GAAAGCTGTCCGGGCAGGTGCAGAGGAAAGAAGCCGGAATGGACGAGCTGTATAAATGACTCGAGGA
Features (pLannotate 1.2.2; 32 found; start..end, strand, type, name):
     24..161     +  CDS            nef (fragment): NEF_HV1LA - Experimental evidence at protein level: Swiss-Prot protein existence level 1. Extracellular Nef protein targets CD4(+) T-lymphocytes for apoptosis by interacting with CXCR4 surface receptors. From Human immunodeficiency virus type 1 group M subtype B (isolate Lai) (HIV-1).
    147..327     +  LTR            5' LTR (truncated): truncated 5' long terminal repeat (LTR) from HIV-1
    399..520     +  polyA_signal   SV40 poly(A) signal: SV40 polyadenylation signal
    539..674     +  rep_origin     SV40 ori: SV40 origin of replication
    707..725     -  promoter       T7 promoter: promoter for bacteriophage T7 RNA polymerase
    733..888     +  CDS            lacZα (fragment): LacZα fragment of β-galactosidase; lacZ fragment
    896..1351    +  rep_origin     f1 ori (sequence partly withheld): f1 bacteriophage origin of replication; arrow indicates direction of (+) strand synthesis
   1380..1484    +  promoter       AmpR promoter: bla
   1485..2345    +  CDS            AmpR: β-lactamase; bla; confers resistance to ampicillin, carbenicillin, and related antibiotics
   2516..3104    +  rep_origin     ori: high-copy-number ColE1/pMB1/pBR322/pUC origin of replication
   3287..3379    +  CDS            lacI (fragment): lac repressor; lacI; The lac repressor binds to the lac operator to inhibit transcription in E. coli. This inhibition can be relieved by adding lactose or isopropyl-β-D-thiogalactopyranoside (IPTG).
   3392..3413    +  protein_bind   CAP binding site: CAP binding activates transcription in the presence of cAMP. E. coli catabolite activator protein
   3428..3458    +  promoter       lac promoter: promoter for the E. coli lac operon
   3466..3482    +  protein_bind   lac operator: The lac repressor binds to the lac operator to inhibit transcription in E. coli. This inhibition can be relieved by adding lactose or isopropyl-β-D-thiogalactopyranoside (IPTG). lac repressor encoded by lacI
   3527..3545    +  promoter       T3 promoter: promoter for bacteriophage T3 RNA polymerase
   3573..3794    +  promoter       RSV promoter: Rous sarcoma virus enhancer/promoter
   3801..3981    +  LTR            5' LTR (truncated): truncated 5' long terminal repeat (LTR) from HIV-1
   4025..4150    +  misc_feature   HIV-1 Ψ: packaging signal of human immunodeficiency virus type 1
   4134..4497    +  CDS            HIV-1 gag (fragment): gag protein from human immunodeficiency virus 1; gag
   4592..4928    +  ncRNA          RRE: Accession: RF00036 - HIV Rev response element
   4964..5353    +  CDS            env (fragment): ENV_HV1H2 - Experimental evidence at protein level: Swiss-Prot protein existence level 1. [Transmembrane protein gp41]: Acts as a class I viral fusion protein. Under the current model, the protein has at least 3 conformational states: pre-fusion native state, pre-hairpin intermediate state, and post-fusion hairpin state. During fusion of viral and target intracellular membranes, the coiled coil regions (heptad repeats) assume a trimer-of-hairpins structure, positioning the fusion peptide in close proximity to the C-terminal region of the ectodomain. The formation of this structure appears to d
   5365..5482    +  misc_feature   cPPT/CTS: central polypurine tract and central termination sequence of HIV-1
   5537..5661    +  protein_bind   attR1: mutant version of attR; recombination site for the Gateway® LR reaction LR Clonase™
   5686..5716    +  promoter       lac UV5 promoter: E. coli lac promoter with an "up" mutation
   5741..5769    +  promoter       cat promoter (fragment): promoter of the E. coli cat gene encoding chloramphenicol acetyltransferase
   5770..6429    +  CDS            CmR: chloramphenicol acetyltransferase; cat; confers resistance to chloramphenicol
   6608..6766    +  CDS            ccdA (fragment): CCDA_ECO57 - Also known as H, letA. Experimental evidence at protein level: Swiss-Prot protein existence level 1. Antitoxin component of a type II toxin-antitoxin (TA) system which inhibits the post-segregational killing (PSK) of plasmid-free cells, also referred to as a plasmid addiction system. Binds to and blocks the activity of CcdB; will also remove bound CcdB protein from the CcdB-GyrA complex by forming a CcdA-CcdB complex, a process termed rejuvenation. Functions as a transcriptional corepressor for the ccdAB operon, repression also requires CcdB (By similarity). From Escherichia coli
   6771..7073    +  CDS            ccdB: CCDB_ECOLI - Also known as G, letB, letD. Experimental evidence at protein level: Swiss-Prot protein existence level 1. Toxic component of a type II toxin-antitoxin (TA) system, functioning in plasmid maintainence. Responsible for the post- segregational killing (PSK) of plasmid-free cells, also referred to as a plasmid addiction system. Half-life of over 2 hours. Cell killing by CcdB is accompanied by filamentation, defects in chromosome and plasmid segregation, defects in cell division, formation of anucleate cells, decreased DNA synthesis and plasmid loss. Interferes with the activity of DN
   7117..7241    -  protein_bind   attR2: mutant version of attR; recombination site for the Gateway® LR reaction LR Clonase™
   7272..7860    +  misc_feature   WPRE: woodchuck hepatitis virus posttranscriptional regulatory element
   7874..8373    +  promoter       PGK promoter: mouse phosphoglycerate kinase 1 promoter
   8421..9404    +  CDS            IFP1.4: bacteriophytochrome-based monomeric infrared fluorescent protein (Shu et al., 2009)
