[The description below was written by a language model from this plasmid's Addgene catalogue record and pLannotate feature annotations shown in this document.]
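Description:
pMuLE Lenti Dest IFP1.4 is an empty lentiviral Gateway destination vector from the MuLE (Multiple Lentiviral Expression) system, designed to receive expression modules from pMuLE Entry vectors by MultiSite Gateway LR recombination. The record names no parental backbone. The feature tables show an HIV-1-based transfer vector: an RSV enhancer/promoter sits directly upstream of a truncated 5' LTR and would drive the genomic RNA in packaging cells. This is followed by the Ψ packaging signal with a gag fragment, the Rev response element for Rev-dependent nuclear export, and the cPPT/CTS. A second truncated LTR closes the viral unit, followed by an SV40 poly(A) signal and SV40 origin. The bacterial portion carries a high-copy ColE1/pUC origin, an f1 origin and ampicillin resistance.

The cloning site is a standard attR1–attR2 cassette containing chloramphenicol resistance and the ccdB toxin gene. ccdB kills ordinary E. coli, so the unrecombined plasmid is kept in the ccdB-tolerant strain DB3.1 under combined chloramphenicol and ampicillin selection. After the LR reaction the cassette is replaced by the entry-vector modules, which allows counter-selection against unrecombined vector. No mammalian promoter is annotated immediately upstream of attR1, so promoters for the inserted elements presumably come from the entry modules. Downstream of attR2 lie a WPRE and then a mouse PGK promoter driving IFP1.4, a bacteriophytochrome-derived monomeric infrared fluorescent protein. IFP1.4 is the only listed marker, so transduced mammalian cells are identified by infrared fluorescence rather than drug selection.

The two sequence records (9,428 and 9,412 nt) differ in start point and slightly in length and annotation, but show the same element order.
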