Addgene plasmid #62177: pMuLE Lenti Dest IFP1.4
Purpose: (Empty Backbone) MuLE (Multiple Lentiviral Expression) Destination vector for use with pMuLE Entry vectors. Co-expresses IFP1.4 under the control of a PGK promoter. Compatible with MultiSite Gateway cloning
Depositing lab: Ian Frew. Depositing organization: University of Zurich. Publication: A versatile modular vector system for rapid combinatorial mammalian genetics. Albers J, Danzer C, Rechsteiner M, Lehmann H, Brandt LP, Hejhal T, Catalano A, Busenhart P, Goncalves AF, Brandt S, Bode PK, Bode-Lesniewska B, Wild PJ, Frew IJ. J Clin Invest. 2015 Mar 9. pii: 79743. doi: 10.1172/JCI79743. PubMed 25751063.
Backbone
  Vector backbone: N/A
  Vector type: Mammalian Expression, Lentiviral ; MuLE Gateway Destination Vector
  Selectable markers: IFP1.4
Growth in bacteria
  Bacterial resistance: Chloramphenicol and Ampicillin, 25 & 100 μg/mL
  Growth temperature: 37°C
  Growth strain: DB3.1
  Copy number: High Copy
Gene/Insert
  Gene/Insert name: None
Terms and licenses: Academic/Nonprofit Terms; Industry Terms: Not Available to Industry
How to cite: pMuLE Lenti Dest IFP1.4 was a gift from Ian Frew (Addgene plasmid # 62177 ; http://n2t.net/addgene:62177 ; RRID:Addgene_62177)
