>Addgene plasmid #62177 | pMuLE Lenti Dest IFP1.4 | addgene partial sequence | sequence record 103448 | mPGK-F 5'-cattctgcacgcttcaaaag-3'
ATCTCCGGGCCTTTCGACCTGCAGCCCAAGCTTACCACACTCCTGCATCTTAAGCTTGCCACCATGGCTC
GGGACCCTCTGCCATTCTTTCCACCTCTGTACCTGGGCGGCCCTGAGATTACAACCGAGAACTGCGAGAG
AGAGCCTATCCACATTCCTGGGTCCATCCAGCCACACGGGGCTCTGCTCACAGCTGACGGCCACTCCGGA
GAGGTGCTCCAAGTGTCCCTGAATGCCGCTACCTTCCTGGGCCAGGAGCCTACTGTGCTGCGGGGGCAGA
CCCTGGCTGCCCTGCTCCCCGAGCAGTGGCCAGCCCTGCAGGCAGCCCTGCCCCCAGGATGTCCAGATGC
CCTCCAATACAGGGCCACCCTCGACTGGCCAGCTGCTGGGCACCTCAGCCTGACTGTGCATCGGGTGGCT
GAACTCCTGATCCTGGAGTTCGAACCTACCGAGGCCTGGGACAGCATTGGCCCTCACGCCCTGAGGAACG
CCATGTTTGCTCTGGAAAGCGCTCCAAACCTGCGGGCTCTGGCCGAAGTCGCAACACAAACTGTGAGAGA
ACTGACTGGCTTCGATCGGGTGATGCTGTACAAATTTGCCCCTGACGCCACTGGAGAGATGATTGCTGAG
GCCAGACGGGAGGGCATGCAGGCTTTTCTGGGCCACAGGTTTCCCGCATCCCACACCCCTGCACAAGCTA
GGGCCCTCTACACAAGACACCTGCTCCGGCTGACCGCAGACACCAGGGCTGCAGCAGTGCCCCTCGACCC
CGTGCTGAATCCCCAGACAAATGCTCCTACACCTCTGGGCGGAGCTGTCCTCAGAGCTACAT
