>Addgene plasmid #62177 | pMuLE Lenti Dest IFP1.4 | addgene partial sequence | sequence record 103449 | SV40pA-R 5'-GAAATTTGTGATGCTATTGC-3'
GTTCCTCTCACTCTCTGATATTCATTTCTTTGCAAGTTATAAATACTGAATAATAAGATGACATGAACTA
CTACTGCTAGAGATTTTCCACACTGACTAAAAGGGTCTGAGGGATCTCTAGTTACCAGAGTCACACAACA
GACGGGCACACACTACTTGAAGCACTCAAGGCAAGCTTTATTGAGGCTTAAGCAGTGGGTTCCCTAGTTA
GCCAGAGAGCTCCCAGGCTCAGATCTGGTCTAACCAGAGAGACCCAGTACAAGCAAAAAGCAGATCTTGT
CTTCGTTGGGAGTGAGCTAGCCCTTCCAGTCCCCCCTTTTCTTTTAAAAAGTGGCTAAGATCTACAGCTG
CCTTGTAAGTCATTGGTCTTAAAGGTACCGGGCCCTCGAGATGCATACGCGTCCTCGAGTCATTTATACA
GCTCGTCCATTCCGGCTTCTTTCCTCTGCACCTGCCCGGACAGCTTTCTCCCCAGCTCCTCCAGGGTGGT
CCGCAGATCTGGTGGCAGCACGTAGGGTGTCTGATGGTGGCAGACAATCAGTCCCCACAGCTGGCCGCCG
ACCACGACGCTGACGCTCAGGGAGGAGCCCACTCCCATATTCCTCAGGTACTGCATGTGCATTGGGGATG
TAGCTCTGAGGACAGCTCCGCCCAGAGGTGTAGGAGCATTTGTCTGGGGATTCAGCACGGGGTCGAGGGG
CACTGCTGCAGCCCTGGTGTCTGCGGTCAGCCGGAGCAGGTGTCTTGTGTAGA
